>Addgene plasmid #178534 | pLX_HA | addgene full sequence | sequence record 364019 | Addgene NGS Result
CATCCCGCCCCTAACTCCGCCCAGTTCCGCCCATTCTCCGCCCCATGGCTGACTAATTTTTTTTATTTAT
GCAGAGGCCGAGGCCGCCTCGGCCTCTGAGCTATTCCAGAAGTAGTGAGGAGGCTTTTTTGGAGGCCTAG
GGACGTACCCAATTCGCCCTATAGTGAGTCGTATTACGCGCGCTCACTGGCCGTCGTTTTACAACGTCGT
GACTGGGAAAACCCTGGCGTTACCCAACTTAATCGCCTTGCAGCACATCCCCCTTTCGCCAGCTGGCGTA
ATAGCGAAGAGGCCCGCACCGATCGCCCTTCCCAACAGTTGCGCAGCCTGAATGGCGAATGGG
[124 nt withheld, positions 344-467]
C
[91 nt withheld, positions 469-559]
A
[49 nt withheld, positions 561-609]
CCTTTGACGTTGGAGTCCACGTTCTTT
[37 nt withheld, positions 637-673]
ACCCTATCTCGGTCTATTCTTTTGATTTATAAGGGATTTTGCCGATTTCGGCCTATTGGTTAAAAAATGA
GCTGATTTAACAAAAATTTAACGCGAATTTTAACAAAATATTAACGCTTACAATTTAGGTGGCACTTTTC
GGGGAAATGTGCGCGGAACCCCTATTTGTTTATTTTTCTAAATACATTCAAATATGTATCCGCTCATGAG
ACAATAACCCTGATAAATGCTTCAATAATATTGAAAAAGGAAGAGTATGAGTATTCAACATTTCCGTGTC
GCCCTTATTCCCTTTTTTGCGGCATTTTGCCTTCCTGTTTTTGCTCACCCAGAAACGCTGGTGAAAGTAA
AAGATGCTGAAGATCAGTTGGGTGCACGAGTGGGTTACATCGAACTGGATCTCAACAGCGGTAAGATCCT
TGAGAGTTTTCGCCCCGAAGAACGTTTTCCAATGATGAGCACTTTTAAAGTTCTGCTATGTGGCGCGGTA
TTATCCCGTATTGACGCCGGGCAAGAGCAACTCGGTCGCCGCATACACTATTCTCAGAATGACTTGGTTG
AGTACTCACCAGTCACAGAAAAGCATCTTACGGATGGCATGACAGTAAGAGAATTATGCAGTGCTGCCAT
AACCATGAGTGATAACACTGCGGCCAACTTACTTCTGACAACGATCGGAGGACCGAAGGAGCTAACCGCT
TTTTTGCACAACATGGGGGATCATGTAACTCGCCTTGATCGTTGGGAACCGGAGCTGAATGAAGCCATAC
CAAACGACGAGCGTGACACCACGATGCCTGTAGCAATGGCAACAACGTTGCGCAAACTATTAACTGGCGA
ACTACTTACTCTAGCTTCCCGGCAACAATTAATAGACTGGATGGAGGCGGATAAAGTTGCAGGACCACTT
CTGCGCTCGGCCCTTCCGGCTGGCTGGTTTATTGCTGATAAATCTGGAGCCGGTGAGCGTGGGTCTCGCG
GTATCATTGCAGCACTGGGGCCAGATGGTAAGCCCTCCCGTATCGTAGTTATCTACACGACGGGGAGTCA
GGCAACTATGGATGAACGAAATAGACAGATCGCTGAGATAGGTGCCTCACTGATTAAGCATTGGTAACTG
TCAGACCAAGTTTACTCATATATACTTTAGATTGATTTAAAACTTCATTTTTAATTTAAAAGGATCTAGG
TGAAGATCCTTTTTGATAATCTCATGACCAAAATCCCTTAACGTGAGTTTTCGTTCCACTGAGCGTCAGA
CCCCGTAGAAAAGATCAAAGGATCTTCTTGAGATCCTTTTTTTCTGCGCGTAATCTGCTGCTTGCAAACA
AAAAAACCACCGCTACCAGCGGTGGTTTGTTTGCCGGATCAAGAGCTACCAACTCTTTTTCCGAAGGTAA
CTGGCTTCAGCAGAGCGCAGATACCAAATACTGTTCTTCTAGTGTAGCCGTAGTTAGGCCACCACTTCAA
GAACTCTGTAGCACCGCCTACATACCTCGCTCTGCTAATCCTGTTACCAGTGGCTGCTGCCAGTGGCGAT
AAGTCGTGTCTTACCGGGTTGGACTCAAGACGATAGTTACCGGATAAGGCGCAGCGGTCGGGCTGAACGG
GGGGTTCGTGCACACAGCCCAGCTTGGAGCGAACGACCTACACCGAACTGAGATACCTACAGCGTGAGCT
ATGAGAAAGCGCCACGCTTCCCGAAGGGAGAAAGGCGGACAGGTATCCGGTAAGCGGCAGGGTCGGAACA
GGAGAGCGCACGAGGGAGCTTCCAGGGGGAAACGCCTGGTATCTTTATAGTCCTGTCGGGTTTCGCCACC
TCTGACTTGAGCGTCGATTTTTGTGATGCTCGTCAGGGGGGCGGAGCCTATGGAAAAACGCCAGCAACGC
GGCCTTTTTACGGTTCCTGGCCTTTTGCTGGCCTTTTGCTCACATGTTCTTTCCTGCGTTATCCCCTGAT
TCTGTGGATAACCGTATTACCGCCTTTGAGTGAGCTGATACCGCTCGCCGCAGCCGAACGACCGAGCGCA
GCGAGTCAGTGAGCGAGGAAGCGGAAGAGCGCCCAATACGCAAACCGCCTCTCCCCGCGCGTTGGCCGAT
TCATTAATGCAGCTGGCACGACAGGTTTCCCGACTGGAAAGCGGGCAGTGAGCGCAACGCAATTAATGTG
AGTTAGCTCACTCATTAGGCACCCCAGGCTTTACACTTTATGCTTCCGGCTCGTATGTTGTGTGGAATTG
TGAGCGGATAACAATTTCACACAGGAAACAGCTATGACCATGATTACGCCAAGCGCGCAATTAACCCTCA
CTAAAGGGAACAAAAGCTGGAGCTGCAAGCTTAATGTAGTCTTATGCAATACTCTTGTAGTCTTGCAACA
TGGTAACGATGAGTTAGCAACATGCCTTACAAGGAGAGAAAAAGCACCGTGCATGCCGATTGGTGGAAGT
AAGGTGGTACGATCGTGCCTTATTAGGAAGGCAACAGACGGGTCTGACATGGATTGGACGAACCACTGAA
TTGCCGCATTGCAGAGATATTGTATTTAAGTGCCTAGCTCGATACATAAACGGGTCTCTCTGGTTAGACC
AGATCTGAGCCTGGGAGCTCTCTGGCTAACTAGGGAACCCACTGCTTAAGCCTCAATAAAGCTTGCCTTG
AGTGCTTCAAGTAGTGTGTGCCCGTCTGTTGTGTGACTCTGGTAACTAGAGATCCCTCAGACCCTTTTAG
TCAGTGTGGAAAATCTCTAGCAGTGGCGCCCGAACAGGGACTTGAAAGCGAAAGGGAAACCAGAGGAGCT
CTCTCGACGCAGGACTCGGCTTGCTGAAGCGCGCACGGCAAGAGGCGAGGGGCGGCGACTGGTGAGTACG
CCAAAAATTTTGACTAGCGGAGGCTAGAAGGAGAGAGATGGGTGCGAGAGCGTCAGTATTAAGCGGGGGA
GAATTAGATCGCGATGGGAAAAAATTCGGTTAAGGCCAGGGGGAAAGAAAAAATATAAATTAAAACATAT
AGTATGGGCAAGCAGGGAGCTAGAACGATTCGCAGTTAATCCTGGCCTGTTAGAAACATCAGAAGGCTGT
AGACAAATACTGGGACAGCTACAACCATCCCTTCAGACAGGATCAGAAGAACTTAGATCATTATATAATA
CAGTAGCAACCCTCTATTGTGTGCATCAAAGGATAGAGATAAAAGACACCAAGGAAGCTTTAGACAAGAT
AGAGGAAGAGCAAAACAAAAGTAAGACCACCGCACAGCAAGCGGCCGCTGATCTTCAGACCTGGAGGAGG
AGATATGAGGGACAATTGGAGAAGTGAATTATATAAATATAAAGTAGTAAAAATTGAACCATTAGGAGTA
GCACCCACCAAGGCAAAGAGAAGAGTGGTGCAGAGAGAAAAAAGAGCAGTGGGAATAGGAGCTTTGTTCC
TTGGGTTCTTGGGAGCAGCAGGAAGCACTATGGGCGCAGCGTCAATGACGCTGACGGTACAGGCCAGACA
ATTATTGTCTGGTATAGTGCAGCAGCAGAACAATTTGCTGAGGGCTATTGAGGCGCAACAGCATCTGTTG
CAACTCACAGTCTGGGGCATCAAGCAGCTCCAGGCAAGAATCCTGGCTGTGGAAAGATACCTAAAGGATC
AACAGCTCCTGGGGATTTGGGGTTGCTCTGGAAAACTCATTTGCACCACTGCTGTGCCTTGGAATGCTAG
TTGGAGTAATAAATCTCTGGAACAGATTTGGAATCACACGACCTGGATGGAGTGGGACAGAGAAATTAAC
AATTACACAAGCTTAATACACTCCTTAATTGAAGAATCGCAAAACCAGCAAGAAAAGAATGAACAAGAAT
TATTGGAATTAGATAAATGGGCAAGTTTGTGGAATTGGTTTAACATAACAAATTGGCTGTGGTATATAAA
ATTATTCATAATGATAGTAGGAGGCTTGGTAGGTTTAAGAATAGTTTTTGCTGTACTTTCTATAGTGAAT
AGAGTTAGGCAGGGATATTCACCATTATCGTTTCAGACCCACCTCCCAACCCCGAGGGGACCCATGCATT
GCATCTCAATTAGTCAGCAACCAGGTGTGGAAAGTCCCCAGGCTCCCCAGCAGGCAGAAGTATGCAAAGC
ATGCGTCTCAATTAGTCAGCAACCATAGTCCCGCCCCTAACTCCGCCCATCCCGCCCCTAACTCCGCCCA
GTTCCGCCCATTCTCCGCCCCATGGCTGACTAATTTTTTTTATTTATGCAGAGGCCGAGGCCGCCTCGGC
CTCTGAGCTATTCCAGAAGTAGTGAGGAGGCTTTTTTGGAGGCCTAGGCTTTTGCAAAAAGCTTTCTAGA
GGTACCACCGGAGCTTACCATGACCGAGTACAAGCCCACGGTGCGCCTCGCCACCCGCGACGACGTCCCC
AGGGCCGTACGCACCCTCGCCGCCGCGTTCGCCGACTACCCCGCCACGCGCCACACCGTCGATCCGGACC
GCCACATCGAGCGGGTCACCGAGCTGCAAGAACTCTTCCTCACGCGCGTCGGGCTCGACATCGGCAAGGT
GTGGGTCGCGGACGACGGCGCCGCCGTGGCGGTCTGGACCACGCCGGAGAGCGTCGAAGCGGGGGCGGTG
TTCGCCGAGATCGGCCCGCGCATGGCCGAGTTGAGCGGTTCCCGGCTGGCCGCGCAGCAACAGATGGAAG
GCCTCCTGGCGCCGCACCGGCCCAAGGAGCCCGCGTGGTTCCTGGCCACCGTCGGCGTCTCGCCCGACCA
CCAGGGCAAGGGTCTGGGCAGCGCCGTCGTGCTCCCCGGAGTGGAGGCGGCCGAGCGCGCCGGGGTGCCC
GCCTTCCTGGAGACCTCCGCGCCCCGCAACCTCCCCTTCTACGAGCGGCTCGGCTTCACCGTCACCGCCG
ACGTCGAGGTGCCCGAAGGACCGCGCACCTGGTGCATGACCCGCAAGCCCGGTGCCAGTTAACGAATTCT
AGATCTTGAGACAAATGGCAGTATTCATCCACAATTTTAAAAGAAAAGGGGGGATTGGGGGGTACAGTGC
AGGGGAAAGAATAGTAGACATAATAGCAACAGACATACAAACTAAAGAATTACAAAAACAAATTACAAAA
ATTCAAAATTTTCGGGTTTATTACAGGGACAGCAGAGATCCACTTTGGCGCCGGCTCGAGGCCTGCAGGT
GCAAAGATGGATAAAGTTTTAAACAGAGAGGAATCTTTGCAGCTAATGGACCTTCTAGGTCTTGAAAGGA
GTGGGAATTGGCTCCGGTGCCCGTCAGTGGGCAGAGCGCACATCGCCCACAGTCCCCGAGAAGTTGGGGG
GAGGGGTCGGCAATTGAACCGGTGCCTAGAGAAGGTGGCGCGGGGTAAACTGGGAAAGTGATGTCGTGTA
CTGGCTCCGCCTTTTTCCCGAGGGTGGGGGAGAACCGTATATAAGTGCAGTAGTCGCCGTGAACGTTCTT
TTTCGCAACGGGTTTGCCGCCAGAACACAGGTAAGTGCCGTGTGTGGTTCCCGCGGGCCTGGCCTCTTTA
CGGGTTATGGCCCTTGCGTGCCTTGAATTACTTCCACCTGGCTGCAGTACGTGATTCTTGATCCCGAGCT
TCGGGTTGGAAGTGGGTGGGAGAGTTCGAGGCCTTGCGCTTAAGGAGCCCCTTCGCCTCGTGCTTGAGTT
GAGGCCTGGCCTGGGCGCTGGGGCCGCCGCGTGCGAATCTGGTGGCACCTTCGCGCCTGTCTCGCTGCTT
TCGATAAGTCTCTAGCCATTTAAAATTTTTGATGACCTGCTGCGACGCTTTTTTTCTGGCAAGATAGTCT
TGTAAATGCGGGCCAAGATCTGCACACTGGTATTTCGGTTTTTGGGGCCGCGGGCGGCGACGGGGCCCGT
GCGTCCCAGCGCACATGTTCGGCGAGGCGGGGCCTGCGAGCGCGGCCACCGAGAATCGGACGGGGGTAGT
CTCAAGCTGGCCGGCCTGCTCTGGTGCCTGGCCTCGCGCCGCCGTGTATCGCCCCGCCCTGGGCGGCAAG
GCTGGCCCGGTCGGCACCAGTTGCGTGAGCGGAAAGATGGCCGCTTCCCGGCCCTGCTGCAGGGAGCTCA
AAATGGAGGACGCGGCGCTCGGGAGAGCGGGCGGGTGAGTCACCCACACAAAGGAAAAGGGCCTTTCCGT
CCTCAGCCGTCGCTTCATGTGACTCCACGGAGTACCGGGCGCCGTCCAGGCACCTCGATTAGTTCTCGAG
CTTTTGGAGTACGTCGTCTTTAGGTTGGGGGGAGGGGTTTTATGCGATGGAGTTTCCCCACACTGAGTGG
GTGGAGACTGAAGTTAGGCCAGCTTGGCACTTGATGTAATTCTCCTTGGAATTTGCCCTTTTTGAGTTTG
GATCTTGGTTCATTCTCAAGCCTCAGACAGTGGTTCAAAGTTTTTTTCTTCCATTTCAGGTGTCGTGAGG
CTAGCATCGATTGATCAACAAGTTTGTACAAAAAAGCTGAACGAGAAACGTAAAATGATATAAATATCAA
TATATTAAATTAGATTTTGCATAAAAAACAGACTACATAATACTGTAAAACACAACATATCCAGTCACTA
TGGCGGCCGCATTAGGCACCCCAGGCTTTACACTTTATGCTTCCGGCTCGTATAATGTGTGGATTTTGAG
TTAGGATCCGTCGAGATTTTCAGGAGCTAAGGAAGCTAAAATGGAGAAAAAAATCACTGGATATACCACC
GTTGATATATCCCAATGGCATCGTAAAGAACATTTTGAGGCATTTCAGTCAGTTGCTCAATGTACCTATA
ACCAGACCGTTCAGCTGGATATTACGGCCTTTTTAAAGACCGTAAAGAAAAATAAGCACAAGTTTTATCC
GGCCTTTATTCACATTCTTGCCCGCCTGATGAATGCTCATCCGGAATTCCGTATGGCAATGAAAGACGGT
GAGCTGGTGATATGGGATAGTGTTCACCCTTGTTACACCGTTTTCCATGAGCAAACTGAAACGTTTTCAT
CGCTCTGGAGTGAATACCACGACGATTTCCGGCAGTTTCTACACATATATTCGCAAGATGTGGCGTGTTA
CGGTGAAAACCTGGCCTATTTCCCTAAAGGGTTTATTGAGAATATGTTTTTCGTCTCAGCCAATCCCTGG
GTGAGTTTCACCAGTTTTGATTTAAACGTGGCCAATATGGACAACTTCTTCGCCCCCGTTTTCACCATGG
GCAAATATTATACGCAAGGCGACAAGGTGCTGATGCCGCTGGCGATTCAGGTTCATCATGCCGTTTGTGA
TGGCTTCCATGTCGGCAGAATGCTTAATGAATTACAACAGTACTGCGATGAGTGGCAGGGCGGGGCGTAA
AGATCTGGATCCGGCTTACTAAAAGCCAGATAACAGTATGCGTATTTGCGCGCTGATTTTTGCGGTATAA
GAATATATACTGATATGTATACCCGAAGTATGTCAAAAAGAGGTATGCTATGAAGCAGCGTATTACAGTG
ACAGTTGACAGCGACAGCTATCAGTTGCTCAAGGCATATATGATGTCAATATCTCCGGTCTGGTAAGCAC
AACCATGCAGAATGAAGCCCGTCGTCTGCGTGCCGAACGCTGGAAAGCGGAAAATCAGGAAGGGATGGCT
GAGGTCGCCCGGTTTATTGAAATGAACGGCTCTTTTGCTGACGAGAACAGGGGCTGGTGAAATGCAGTTT
AAGGTTTACACCTATAAAAGAGAGAGCCGTTATCGTCTGTTTGTGGATGTACAGAGTGATATTATTGACA
CGCCCGGGCGACGGATGGTGATCCCCCTGGCCAGTGCACGTCTGCTGTCAGATAAAGTCTCCCGTGAACT
TTACCCGGTGGTGCATATCGGGGATGAAAGCTGGCGCATGATGACCACCGATATGGCCAGTGTGCCGGTC
TCCGTTATCGGGGAAGAAGTGGCTGATCTCAGCCACCGCGAAAATGACATCAAAAACGCCATTAACCTGA
TGTTCTGGGGAATATAAATGTCAGGCTCCCTTATACACAGCCAGTCTGCAGGTCGACCATAGTGACTGGA
TATGTTGTGTTTTACAGTATTATGTAGTCTGTTTTTTATGCAAAATCTAATTTAATATATTGATATTTAT
ATCATTTTACGTTTCTCGTTCAGCTTTCTTGTACAAAGTGGTTGATATCTACCCATACGATGTTCCAGAT
TACGCTTAGTAATGAACTAGTACCGGTTAAGTCGACAATCAACGCGTTAAGTCGACAATCAACCTCTGGA
TTACAAAATTTGTGAAAGATTGACTGGTATTCTTAACTATGTTGCTCCTTTTACGCTATGTGGATACGCT
GCTTTAATGCCTTTGTATCATGCTATTGCTTCCCGTATGGCTTTCATTTTCTCCTCCTTGTATAAATCCT
GGTTGCTGTCTCTTTATGAGGAGTTGTGGCCCGTTGTCAGGCAACGTGGCGTGGTGTGCACTGTGTTTGC
TGACGCAACCCCCACTGGTTGGGGCATTGCCACCACCTGTCAGCTCCTTTCCGGGACTTTCGCTTTCCCC
CTCCCTATTGCCACGGCGGAACTCATCGCCGCCTGCCTTGCCCGCTGCTGGACAGGGGCTCGGCTGTTGG
GCACTGACAATTCCGTGGTGTTGTCGGGGAAATCATCGTCCTTTCCTTGGCTGCTCGCCTGTGTTGCCAC
CTGGATTCTGCGCGGGACGTCCTTCTGCTACGTCCCTTCGGCCCTCAATCCAGCGGACCTTCCTTCCCGC
GGCCTGCTGCCGGCTCTGCGGCCTCTTCCGCGTCTTCGCCTTCGCCCTCAGACGAGTCGGATCTCCCTTT
GGGCCGCCTCCCCGCGTCGACTTTAAGACCAATGACTTACAAGGCAGCTGTAGATCTTAGCCACTTTTTA
AAAGAAAAGGGGGGACTGGAAGGGCTAATTCACTCCCAACGAAGACAAGATCTGCTTTTTGCTTGTACTG
GGTCTCTCTGGTTAGACCAGATCTGAGCCTGGGAGCTCTCTGGCTAACTAGGGAACCCACTGCTTAAGCC
TCAATAAAGCTTGCCTTGAGTGCTTCAAGTAGTGTGTGCCCGTCTGTTGTGTGACTCTGGTAACTAGAGA
TCCCTCAGACCCTTTTAGTCAGTGTGGAAAATCTCTAGCAGTACGTATAGTAGTTCATGTCATCTTATTA
TTCAGTATTTATAACTTGCAAAGAAATGAATATCAGAGAGTGAGAGGAACTTGTTTATTGCAGCTTATAA
TGGTTACAAATAAAGCAATAGCATCACAAATTTCACAAATAAAGCATTTTTTTCACTGCATTCTAGTTGT
GGTTTGTCCAAACTCATCAATGTATCTTATCATGTCTGGCTCTAGCTATCCCGCCCCTAACTCCGCC
Features (pLannotate 1.2.2; 38 found; start..end, strand, type, name):
      2..137     +  rep_origin     SV40 ori: SV40 origin of replication
    158..176     -  promoter       T7 promoter: promoter for bacteriophage T7 RNA polymerase
    184..339     +  CDS            lacZα (fragment): LacZα fragment of β-galactosidase; lacZ fragment
    344..772     +  rep_origin     f1 ori (sequence partly withheld): f1 bacteriophage origin of replication; arrow indicates direction of (+) strand synthesis
    825..929     +  promoter       AmpR promoter: bla
    930..1790    +  CDS            AmpR: β-lactamase; bla; confers resistance to ampicillin, carbenicillin, and related antibiotics
   1961..2549    +  rep_origin     ori: high-copy-number ColE1/pMB1/pBR322/pUC origin of replication
   2732..2824    +  CDS            lacI (fragment): lac repressor; lacI; The lac repressor binds to the lac operator to inhibit transcription in E. coli. This inhibition can be relieved by adding lactose or isopropyl-β-D-thiogalactopyranoside (IPTG).
   2837..2858    +  protein_bind   CAP binding site: CAP binding activates transcription in the presence of cAMP. E. coli catabolite activator protein
   2873..2903    +  promoter       lac promoter: promoter for the E. coli lac operon
   2911..2927    +  protein_bind   lac operator: The lac repressor binds to the lac operator to inhibit transcription in E. coli. This inhibition can be relieved by adding lactose or isopropyl-β-D-thiogalactopyranoside (IPTG). lac repressor encoded by lacI
   2972..2990    +  promoter       T3 promoter: promoter for bacteriophage T3 RNA polymerase
   3018..3244    +  promoter       RSV promoter: Rous sarcoma virus enhancer/promoter
   3245..3425    +  LTR            5' LTR (truncated): truncated 5' long terminal repeat (LTR) from HIV-1
   3472..3597    +  misc_feature   HIV-1 Ψ: packaging signal of human immunodeficiency virus type 1
   3581..3944    +  CDS            HIV-1 gag (fragment): gag protein from human immunodeficiency virus 1; gag
   4090..4323    +  misc_feature   RRE: The Rev response element (RRE) of HIV-1 allows for Rev-dependent mRNA export from the nucleus to the cytoplasm.
   4700..4726    +  CDS            Rev (fragment): human immunodeficiency virus 1 (HIV-1) Rev protein; rev; enhances nuclear export of unspliced and incompletely spliced viral mRNAs
   4733..4756    +  promoter       SV40 promoter (fragment): SV40 early promoter
   4757..4828    +  promoter       SV40 promoter (fragment): SV40 enhancer and early promoter
   4852..4987    +  rep_origin     SV40 ori: SV40 origin of replication
   5033..5629    +  CDS            PuroR (fragment): puromycin N-acetyltransferase; pac from Streptomyces; confers resistance to puromycin
   5678..5795    +  misc_feature   cPPT/CTS: central polypurine tract and central termination sequence of HIV-1
   5860..5926    +  CDS            small t antigen (fragment): SV40 (simian virus 40) small t antigen
   5933..7111    +  promoter       EF-1α promoter: strong constitutive promoter for human elongation factor EF-1α
   7131..7255    +  protein_bind   attR1: mutant version of attR; recombination site for the Gateway® LR reaction LR Clonase™
   7280..7310    +  promoter       lac UV5 promoter: E. coli lac promoter with an "up" mutation
   7334..7363    +  promoter       cat promoter (fragment): promoter of the E. coli cat gene encoding chloramphenicol acetyltransferase
   7364..8023    +  CDS            CmR: chloramphenicol acetyltransferase; cat; confers resistance to chloramphenicol
   8202..8360    +  CDS            ccdA (fragment): CCDA_ECO57 - Also known as H, letA. Experimental evidence at protein level: Swiss-Prot protein existence level 1. Antitoxin component of a type II toxin-antitoxin (TA) system which inhibits the post-segregational killing (PSK) of plasmid-free cells, also referred to as a plasmid addiction system. Binds to and blocks the activity of CcdB; will also remove bound CcdB protein from the CcdB-GyrA complex by forming a CcdA-CcdB complex, a process termed rejuvenation. Functions as a transcriptional corepressor for the ccdAB operon, repression also requires CcdB (By similarity). From Escherichia coli
   8365..8667    +  CDS            ccdB: CCDB_ECOLI - Also known as G, letB, letD. Experimental evidence at protein level: Swiss-Prot protein existence level 1. Toxic component of a type II toxin-antitoxin (TA) system, functioning in plasmid maintainence. Responsible for the post- segregational killing (PSK) of plasmid-free cells, also referred to as a plasmid addiction system. Half-life of over 2 hours. Cell killing by CcdB is accompanied by filamentation, defects in chromosome and plasmid segregation, defects in cell division, formation of anucleate cells, decreased DNA synthesis and plasmid loss. Interferes with the activity of DN
   8711..8835    -  protein_bind   attR2: mutant version of attR; recombination site for the Gateway® LR reaction LR Clonase™
   8843..8871    +  CDS            3xHA (fragment): three tandem HA epitope tags
   8920..9508    +  misc_feature   WPRE: woodchuck hepatitis virus posttranscriptional regulatory element
   9559..9578    +  misc_feature   cPPT/CTS (fragment): central polypurine tract and central termination sequence of HIV-1
   9580..9813    +  LTR            3' LTR (ΔU3): self-inactivating 3' long terminal repeat (LTR) from HIV-1
   9891..10012   +  polyA_signal   SV40 poly(A) signal: SV40 polyadenylation signal
  10031..10050   +  rep_origin     SV40 ori (fragment): SV40 origin of replication
