[The description below was written by a language model from this plasmid's Addgene catalogue record and pLannotate feature annotations shown in this document.]
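Description:
pLX_HA is an empty Gateway destination vector derived from the lentiviral expression backbone pLX_TRC317 (pLX_317), modified so that the C-terminal tag supplied by the backbone is HA rather than V5. Although catalogued simply as a mammalian expression vector, the feature table shows a third-generation, self-inactivating HIV-1 lentiviral architecture: an RSV promoter driving a truncated 5' LTR, the Ψ packaging signal with a gag fragment, the RRE for Rev-dependent nuclear export, a cPPT/CTS, WPRE to enhance transcript expression, and a ΔU3 3' LTR followed by an SV40 poly(A) signal. In bacteria it is maintained through a high-copy ColE1/pUC origin with ampicillin resistance, and an f1 origin is also present. The backbone size is recorded as 8409 bp, whereas the sequenced record is 10,050 nt; the record does not explain the difference.

Within the proviral region, an SV40 promoter drives puromycin N-acetyltransferase for selection of transduced mammalian cells. Downstream, the constitutive human EF-1α promoter sits upstream of an attR1–attR2 Gateway cassette carrying the chloramphenicol resistance gene and the ccdB toxin. This explains the dual chloramphenicol/ampicillin selection and the need for a ccdB-tolerant strain. An LR recombination reaction replaces the cassette with an open reading frame from an entry clone, and ccdB counter-selects against unrecombined vector. Immediately after attR2 lies a short sequence annotated as a fragment of a 3xHA element, consistent with the HA epitope, so an inserted ORF lacking a stop codon would be expressed as a C-terminal HA fusion. The vector has no insert of its own and serves for cloning ORFs for stable, puromycin-selectable, HA-tagged expression in mammalian cells.
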