Addgene plasmid #178534: pLX_HA
Purpose: (Empty Backbone) Modifies pLX_317 backbone to express c-term HA tag (instead of c-term V5 tag)
Depositing lab: William Hahn. Depositing organization: Dana-Farber Cancer Institute. Publication: Sparse dictionary learning recovers pleiotropy from human cell fitness screens. Pan J, Kwon JJ, Talamas JA, Borah AA, Vazquez F, Boehm JS, Tsherniak A, Zitnik M, McFarland JM, Hahn WC. Cell Syst. 2022 Jan 21. pii: S2405-4712(21)00488-9. doi: 10.1016/j.cels.2021.12.005. PubMed 35085500.
Backbone
  Vector backbone: pLX_TRC317 (https://portals.broadinstitute.org/gpp/public/vector/details?vector=pLX_TRC317)
  Backbone size (bp): 8409
  Modifications to backbone: c-term HA on backbone instead of V5
  Vector type: Mammalian Expression
  Promoter: EF1a
  Selectable markers: Puromycin
  Tag / fusion protein: HA (C terminal on backbone)
Growth in bacteria
  Bacterial resistance: Chloramphenicol and Ampicillin, 25 & 100 μg/mL
  Growth temperature: 30°C
  Growth strain: ccdB Survival
  Copy number: High Copy
Gene/Insert
  Sequencing primers: 5′ EF1a-F (TCAAGCCTCAGACAGTGGTTC); 3′ WPRE-R (CATAGCGTAAAAGGAGCAACA)
Terms and licenses: Academic/Nonprofit Terms; Industry Terms: Not Available to Industry
How to cite: pLX_HA was a gift from William Hahn (Addgene plasmid # 178534 ; http://n2t.net/addgene:178534 ; RRID:Addgene_178534)
